>Addgene plasmid #91010 | pMOD_A0408 | addgene full sequence | sequence record 181764 | Addgene NGS Result
GCCTTGACGGCAAAATCCCTTAACGTGAGTTTTCGTTCCACTGAGCGTCAGACCCCGTAGAAAAGATCAA
AGGATCTTCTTGAGATCCTTTTTTTCTGCGCGTAATCTGCTGCTTGCAAACAAAAAAACCACCGCTACCA
GCGGTGGTTTGTTTGCCGGATCAAGAGCTACTAACTCTTTTTCCGAAGGTAACTGGCTTCAGCAGAGCGC
AGATACCAAATACTGTTCTTCTAGTGTAGCCGTAGTTAGGCCACCACTTCAAGAACTCTGTAGCACCGCC
TACATACCTCGCTCTGCTAATCCTGTTACCAGTGGCTGCTGCCAGTGGCGATAAGTCGTGTCTTACCGGG
TTGGACTCAAGACGATAGTTACCGGATAAGGCGCAGCGGTCGGGCTGAACGGGGGGTTCGTGCTCACAGC
CCAGCTTGGAGCGAACGACCTACACCGAACTGAGATACCTACAGCGTGAGCTATGAGAAAGCGCCACGCT
TCCCGAAGGGAGAAAGGCGGACAGGTATCCGGTAAGCGGCAGGGTCGGAACAGGAGAGCGCACGAGGGAG
CTTCCAGGGGGAAACGCCTGGTATCTTTATAGTCCTGTCGGGTTTCGCCACCTCTGACTTGAGCGTCGAT
TTTTGTGATGCTCGTCAGGGGGGCGGAGCCTATGGAAAAACGCCAGCAACGCGGCCTTTTTACGGTTCCT
GGCCTTTTGCTGGCCTTTTGCTCACATGTTCTTTCCTGCGTTATCCCCTGATTCTGTGGATAACCGTATT
ACCGCCTTTGAGTGAGCTGATACCGCTCGCCGCAGCCGAACGACCGAGCGCAGCGAGTCAGTGAGCGAGG
AAGCGGAAGAGCGCCCACCTGCTCATGATCGGCGCGCCACTTTGATAAATGTTCCTCGCTGACGTAAGAA
GACATTAGTAATGGTTATAATATATAGCTTTCTATGAATGTATGGTGAGAAAATGTCTGTTCACTGATTT
TGAGTTTGGAATAAAAGCATTTGCGTTTGGTTTATCATTGCGTTTATACAAGGACAGAGATCCACTGAGC
TGGAATAGCTTAAAACCATTATCAGAACAAAATAAACCATTTTTTGTTAAGAATCAGAGCATAGTAAACA
ACAGAAACAACCTAAGAGAGGTAACTTGTCCAAGAAGATAGCTAATTATATCTATTTTATAAAAGTTATC
ATAGTTTGTAAGTCACAAAAGATGCAAATAACAGAGAAACTAGGAGACTTGAGAATATACATTCTTGTAT
ATTTGTATTCGAGATTGTGAAAATTTGACCATAAGTTTAAATTCTTAAAAAGATATATCTGATCTAGATG
ATGGTTATAGACTGTAATTTTACCACATGTTTAATGATGGATAGTGACACACATGACACATCGACAACAC
TATAGCATCTTATTTAGATTACAACATGAAATTTTTCTGTAATACATGTCTTTGTACATAATTTAAAAGT
AATTCCTAAGAAATATATTTATACAAGGAGTTTAAAGAAAACATAGCATAAAGTTCAATGAGTAGTAAAA
ACCATATACAGTATATAGCATAAAGTTCAATGAGTTTATTACAAAAGCATTGGTTCACTTTCTGTAACAC
GACGTTAAACCTTCGTCTCCAATAGGAGCGCTACTGATTCAACATGCCAATATATACTAAATACGTTTCT
ACAGTCAAATGCTTTAACGTTTCATGATTAAGTGACTATTTACCGTCAATCCTTTCCCATTCCTCCCACT
AATCCAACTTTTTAATTACTCTTAAATCACCACTAAGCTTCGAATCCATCCAAAACCACAATATAAAAAC
AGAACTCTCGTAACTCAATCATCGCAAAACAAAACAAAACAAAACAAAAACCCCAAAAAGAAAGAATAAC
CTGCAGGTAGATCGCTCGTCGACATGGATAAGAAGTACTCTATCGGACTCGCTATCGGAACTAACTCTGT
GGGATGGGCTGTGATCACCGATGAGTACAAGGTGCCATCTAAGAAGTTCAAGGTTCTCGGAAACACCGAT
AGGCACTCTATCAAGAAAAACCTTATCGGTGCTCTCCTCTTCGATTCTGGTGAAACTGCTGAGGCTACCA
GACTCAAGAGAACCGCTAGAAGAAGGTACACCAGAAGAAAGAACAGGATCTGCTACCTCCAAGAGATCTT
CTCTAACGAGATGGCTAAAGTGGATGATTCATTCTTCCACAGGCTCGAAGAGTCATTCCTCGTGGAAGAA
GATAAGAAGCACGAGAGGCACCCTATCTTCGGAAACATCGTTGATGAGGTGGCATACCACGAGAAGTACC
CTACTATCTACCACCTCAGAAAGAAGCTCGTTGATTCTACTGATAAGGCTGATCTCAGGCTCATCTACCT
CGCTCTCGCTCACATGATCAAGTTCAGAGGACACTTCCTCATCGAGGGTGATCTCAACCCTGATAACTCT
GATGTGGATAAGTTGTTCATCCAGCTCGTGCAGACCTACAACCAGCTTTTCGAAGAGAACCCTATCAACG
CTTCAGGTGTGGATGCTAAGGCTATCCTCTCTGCTAGGCTCTCTAAGTCAAGAAGGCTTGAGAACCTCAT
TGCTCAGCTCCCTGGTGAGAAGAAGAACGGACTTTTCGGAAACTTGATCGCTCTCTCTCTCGGACTCACC
CCTAACTTCAAGTCTAACTTCGATCTCGCTGAGGATGCAAAGCTCCAGCTCTCAAAGGATACCTACGATG
ATGATCTCGATAACCTCCTCGCTCAGATCGGAGATCAGTACGCTGATTTGTTCCTCGCTGCTAAGAACCT
CTCTGATGCTATCCTCCTCAGTGATATCCTCAGAGTGAACACCGAGATCACCAAGGCTCCACTCTCAGCT
TCTATGATCAAGAGATACGATGAGCACCACCAGGATCTCACACTTCTCAAGGCTCTTGTTAGACAGCAGC
TCCCAGAGAAGTACAAAGAGATTTTCTTCGATCAGTCTAAGAACGGATACGCTGGTTACATCGATGGTGG
TGCATCTCAAGAAGAGTTCTACAAGTTCATCAAGCCTATCCTCGAGAAGATGGATGGAACCGAGGAACTC
CTCGTGAAGCTCAATAGAGAGGATCTTCTCAGAAAGCAGAGGACCTTCGATAACGGATCTATCCCTCATC
AGATCCACCTCGGAGAGTTGCACGCTATCCTTAGAAGGCAAGAGGATTTCTACCCATTCCTCAAGGATAA
CAGGGAAAAGATTGAGAAGATTCTCACCTTCAGAATCCCTTACTACGTGGGACCTCTCGCTAGAGGAAAC
TCAAGATTCGCTTGGATGACCAGAAAGTCTGAGGAAACCATCACCCCTTGGAACTTCGAAGAGGTGGTGG
ATAAGGGTGCTAGTGCTCAGTCTTTCATCGAGAGGATGACCAACTTCGATAAGAACCTTCCAAACGAGAA
GGTGCTCCCTAAGCACTCTTTGCTCTACGAGTACTTCACCGTGTACAACGAGTTGACCAAGGTTAAGTAC
GTGACCGAGGGAATGAGGAAGCCTGCTTTTTTGTCAGGTGAGCAAAAGAAGGCTATCGTTGATCTCTTGT
TCAAGACCAACAGAAAGGTGACCGTGAAGCAGCTCAAAGAGGATTACTTCAAGAAAATCGAGTGCTTCGA
TTCAGTTGAGATTTCTGGTGTTGAGGATAGGTTCAACGCATCTCTCGGAACCTACCACGATCTCCTCAAG
ATCATTAAGGATAAGGATTTCTTGGATAACGAGGAAAACGAGGATATCTTGGAGGATATCGTTCTTACCC
TCACCCTCTTTGAAGATAGAGAGATGATTGAAGAAAGGCTCAAGACCTACGCTCATCTCTTCGATGATAA
GGTGATGAAGCAGTTGAAGAGAAGAAGATACACTGGTTGGGGAAGGCTCTCAAGAAAGCTCATTAACGGA
ATCAGGGATAAGCAGTCTGGAAAGACAATCCTTGATTTCCTCAAGTCTGATGGATTCGCTAACAGAAACT
TCATGCAGCTCATCCACGATGATTCTCTCACCTTTAAAGAGGATATCCAGAAGGCTCAGGTTTCAGGACA
GGGTGATAGTCTCCATGAGCATATCGCTAACCTCGCTGGATCTCCTGCAATCAAGAAGGGAATCCTCCAG
ACTGTGAAGGTTGTGGATGAGTTGGTGAAGGTGATGGGAAGGCATAAGCCTGAGAACATCGTGATCGAAA
TGGCTAGAGAGAACCAGACCACTCAGAAGGGACAGAAGAACTCTAGGGAAAGGATGAAGAGGATCGAGGA
AGGTATCAAAGAGCTTGGATCTCAGATCCTCAAAGAGCACCCTGTTGAGAACACTCAGCTCCAGAATGAG
AAGCTCTACCTCTACTACCTCCAGAACGGAAGGGATATGTATGTGGATCAAGAGTTGGATATCAACAGGC
TCTCTGATTACGATGTTGATGCTATCGTGCCACAGTCATTCTTGAAGGATGATTCTATCGATAACAAGGT
GCTCACCAGGTCTGATAAGAACAGGGGTAAGAGTGATAACGTGCCAAGTGAAGAGGTTGTGAAGAAAATG
AAGAACTATTGGAGGCAGCTCCTCAACGCTAAGCTCATCACTCAGAGAAAGTTCGATAACTTGACTAAGG
CTGAGAGGGGAGGACTCTCTGAATTGGATAAGGCAGGATTCATCAAGAGGCAGCTTGTGGAAACCAGGCA
GATCACTAAGCACGTTGCACAGATCCTCGATTCTAGGATGAACACCAAGTACGATGAGAACGATAAGTTG
ATCAGGGAAGTGAAGGTTATCACCCTCAAGTCAAAGCTCGTGTCTGATTTCAGAAAGGATTTCCAATTCT
ACAAGGTGAGGGAAATCAACAACTACCACCACGCTCACGATGCTTACCTTAACGCTGTTGTTGGAACCGC
TCTCATCAAGAAGTATCCTAAGCTCGAGTCAGAGTTCGTGTACGGTGATTACAAGGTGTACGATGTGAGG
AAGATGATCGCTAAGTCTGAGCAAGAGATCGGAAAGGCTACCGCTAAGTATTTCTTCTACTCTAACATCA
TGAATTTCTTCAAGACCGAGATTACCCTCGCTAACGGTGAGATCAGAAAGAGGCCACTCATCGAGACAAA
CGGTGAAACAGGTGAGATCGTGTGGGATAAGGGAAGGGATTTCGCTACCGTTAGAAAGGTGCTCTCTATG
CCACAGGTGAACATCGTTAAGAAAACCGAGGTGCAGACCGGTGGATTCTCTAAAGAGTCTATCCTCCCTA
AGAGGAACTCTGATAAGCTCATTGCTAGGAAGAAGGATTGGGACCCTAAGAAATACGGTGGTTTCGATTC
TCCTACCGTGGCTTACTCTGTTCTCGTTGTGGCTAAGGTTGAGAAGGGAAAGAGTAAGAAGCTCAAGTCT
GTTAAGGAACTTCTCGGAATCACTATCATGGAAAGGTCATCTTTCGAGAAGAACCCAATCGATTTCCTCG
AGGCTAAGGGATACAAAGAGGTTAAGAAGGATCTCATCATCAAGCTCCCAAAGTACTCACTCTTCGAACT
CGAGAACGGTAGAAAGAGGATGCTCGCTTCTGCTGGTGAGCTTCAAAAGGGAAACGAGCTTGCTCTCCCA
TCTAAGTACGTTAACTTTCTTTACCTCGCTTCTCACTACGAGAAGTTGAAGGGATCTCCAGAAGATAACG
AGCAGAAGCAACTTTTCGTTGAGCAGCACAAGCACTACTTGGATGAGATCATCGAGCAGATCTCTGAGTT
CTCTAAAAGGGTGATCCTCGCTGATGCAAACCTCGATAAGGTGTTGTCTGCTTACAACAAGCACAGAGAT
AAGCCTATCAGGGAACAGGCAGAGAACATCATCCATCTCTTCACCCTTACCAACCTCGGTGCTCCTGCTG
CTTTCAAGTACTTCGATACAACCATCGATAGGAAGAGATACACCTCTACCAAAGAAGTGCTCGATGCTAC
CCTCATCCATCAGTCTATCACTGGACTCTACGAGACTAGGATCGATCTCTCACAGCTCGGTGGTGATTCA
AGGGCTGATCCTAAGAAGAAGAGGAAGGTTTGACGTCGACGATATGAAGATGAAGATGAAATATTTGGTG
TGTCAAATAAAAAGCTTGTGTGCTTAAGTTTGTGTTTTTTTCTTGGCTTGTTGTGTTATGAATTTGTGGC
TTTTTCTAATATTAAATGAATGTAAGATCACATTATAATGAATAAACAAATGTTTCTATAATCCATTGTG
AATGTTTTGTTGGATCTCTTCTGCAGCATATAACTACTGTATGTGCTATGGTATGGACTATGGAATATGA
TTAAAGATAAGCCAGAGCTCTGGTGACGGACGTGGGCAGGTGTGATGAAAAGCCTTAGGGTCAGGTGGCA
CTTTTCGGGGAAATGTGCGATGAACCCCTATTTGTTTATTTTTCTAAATACATTCAAATATGTATCCGCT
AATGAGACAATAACCCTGATAAATGCTTCAATTATATTGAAAAAGGAAGAGTATGAGTATCCAACATTTC
CGTGTCGCCCTTATTCCCTTTTTTGCGGCCTTCTGCCTTCCTGTTTTTGCTCACCCAGAAACGCTGGTGA
AAGTAAAAGATGCTGAAGATCAGTTGGGTGCCCGAGTGGGTTACATTGAACTGGATCTCAACAGCGGCAA
AATCTTAGAGAGTTTTCGCCCCGAAGAACGCTTCCCAATGATGAGCACTTTCAAAGTTCTGCTATGTGGC
GCGGTGTTATCCCGTATTGATGCTGGGCAAGAGCAACTCGGTCGCCGCATACACTATTCTCAGAATGACT
TGGTTGAGTATTCACCAGTCACAGAAAAGCATCTTACGGATGGCATGACAGTAAGAGAATTATGTAGTGC
TGCCATAACCATGAGTGATAACACTGCGGCCAACTTACTTCTGACAACGATTGGAGGACCGAAGGAGCTA
ACCGCTTTTTTGCACAACATGGGGGATCATGTAACTCGCCTTGATCGTTGGGAACCGGAGCTGAATGAAG
CCATACCAAACGACGAGCGTGACACCACGATGCCTGTAGCAATGGCAACAACTCTCCGCAAACTATTAAC
TGGCGAACTACTTACTCTTGCTTCACGCCAGCAACTCATTGACTGGATGGAGGCGGACAAAGTTGCAGGA
CCACTTCTGCGCTCGGCACTTCCGGCTGGCTGGTTTATTGCTGATAAATCTGGAGCCGGTGAGCGTGGGT
CTCGCGGTATCATTGCAGCACTGGGGCCAGATGGTAAGCCCTCCCGTATCGTAGTTATCTACACGACGGG
GAGTCAGGCAACTATGGATGAACGAAATAGACAGATCGCTGAGATAGGTGCCTCACTGATTAAGCATTGG
TAACTGTCAGACGAAGGGAAATAAATAGTAGCCCGCCTGATGTGCGGGCTTTTTTTTGGTGGTGGTTACC
AGTGTCGCTTAGCTACCGTAGGTCCTCTTAGGCGGTCCGATTAGCGACATAGTCATCAAT
Features (pLannotate 1.2.2; 6 found; start..end, strand, type, name):
     80..668     +  rep_origin     ori: high-copy-number ColE1/pMB1/pBR322/pUC origin of replication
   1845..1868    +  misc_feature   pause site (fragment): RNA polymerase II transcriptional pause signal from the human α2 globin gene
   1914..6017    +  CDS            cas9: CAS9_STRP1 - Also known as csn1 From Streptococcus pyogenes serotype M1.
   6063..6311    +  terminator     HSP terminator: efficient transcription terminator from the Arabidopsis thaliana heat shock protein 18.2 gene (Nagaya et al., 2010)
   6392..6492    +  promoter       AmpR promoter: bla
   6493..7353    +  CDS            AmpR: β-lactamase; bla; confers resistance to ampicillin, carbenicillin, and related antibiotics
