[The description below was written by a language model from this plasmid's Addgene catalogue record and pLannotate feature annotations shown in this document.]
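Description:
pMOD_A0408 is a 7,480-nt "Module A" plasmid from a modular plant genome-engineering toolkit, built on the pMOD_A1001 backbone by Gibson cloning and classified as a CRISPR vector. It is maintained in E. coli as a high-copy plasmid through a ColE1/pUC-type origin of replication and is selected with ampicillin through a β-lactamase gene driven by its native bla promoter. These are the only bacterial maintenance elements annotated. The record shows no plant selectable marker or T-DNA borders, which fits its role as a component module rather than a finished plant transformation vector.

The payload is a single plant expression cassette. The catalogue gives EC1.2 as the promoter; it is not picked up in the automated feature table but presumably lies in the unannotated region upstream of the coding sequence. It drives AtCas9_dead, a synthetic version of Streptococcus pyogenes Cas9; the "At" prefix suggests Arabidopsis codon optimisation, though the record does not say so explicitly. The D10A and H840A substitutions inactivate the RuvC and HNH nuclease domains, so the protein can still be directed to DNA by a guide RNA but does not cut it. Transcription ends at the terminator of the Arabidopsis heat shock protein 18.2 gene. A short match to a human α2-globin RNA polymerase II pause site just upstream of the Cas9 gene is annotated only as a fragment and may be incidental.

No guide RNA cassette is present, and no effector domains fused to the dead Cas9 are recorded. The plasmid therefore appears intended to be combined with other toolkit modules to assemble constructs for nuclease-independent, RNA-guided DNA targeting in plants.
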