Addgene plasmid #91010: pMOD_A0408
Purpose: Module A, Promoter: EC1.2, Gene: AtCas9_dead (D10A + H840A), Terminator: HSP
Depositing lab: Daniel Voytas. Depositing organization: University of Minnesota. Publication: A multi-purpose toolkit to enable advanced genome engineering in plants. Cermak T, Curtin SJ, Gil-Humanes J, Cegan R, Kono TJY, Konecna E, Belanto JJ, Starker CG, Mathre JW, Greenstein RL, Voytas DF. Plant Cell. 2017 May 18. pii: tpc.00922.2016. doi: 10.1105/tpc.16.00922. PubMed 28522548.
Backbone
  Vector backbone: pMOD_A1001
  Vector type: CRISPR
Growth in bacteria
  Bacterial resistance: Ampicillin, 100 μg/mL
  Growth temperature: 37°C
  Growth strain: DH5alpha
  Copy number: High Copy
Gene/Insert
  Gene/Insert name: AtCas9_dead (D10A + H840A)
  Species: Synthetic
  Mutation: D10A, H840A
  Promoter: EC1.2
  Cloning method: Gibson Cloning
  Sequencing primers: 5′ unknown
Terms and licenses: Academic/Nonprofit Terms; Industry Terms: Not Available to Industry
How to cite: pMOD_A0408 was a gift from Daniel Voytas (Addgene plasmid # 91010 ; http://n2t.net/addgene:91010 ; RRID:Addgene_91010)
